>Addgene plasmid #23114 | pcDNA3-Flag-Tipin-E185A | addgene partial sequence | sequence record 28975 | 23114 with CMV-F
GGGCNTTAGCGAGCTCTCTGGCTACTAGAGAACCCACTGCTTACTGGCTTATCGAAATTAATACGACTCA
CTATAGGGAGACCCAAGCTTGGTACCGAGCTCGGATCCAGGATGGACTACAAGGACGACGATGACAAGCT
AGAACCACAGGAGAATGGCGTGATCGACCTACCAGATTATGAGCATGTAGAAGATGAAACTTTTCCTCCT
TTCCCACCTCCAGCCTCTCCAGAGAGACAAGATGGTGAAGGAACTGAGCCTGATGAAGAGTCAGGAAATG
GAGCACCTGTTCCTGTACCTCCAAAGAGAACAGTTAAAAGAAATATACCCAAGCTGGATGCTCAGAGATT
AATTTCAGAGAGAGGACTTCCAGCCTTAAGGCATGTATTTGATAAGGCAAAATTCAAAGGTAAAGGTCAT
GAGGCTGAAGACTTGAAGATGCTAATCAGACACATGGAGCACTGGGCACATAGGCTATTCCCTAAACTGC
AGTTTGAGGATTTTATTGACAGAGTTGAATACCTGGGAAGTAAAAAGGAAGTTCAGACCTGTTTAAAACG
AATTCGACTTGATCTCCCTATTTTACATGAAGATTTTGTTAGCAATAATGATGAAGTTGCGGAGAATAAT
GAACATGATGTCACTTCTACTGAATTAGATCCCTTTCTGACAAACTTATCTGAAAGTGCGATGTTTGCTT
CTGAGTTAAGTAGAAGCCTAACAGAAGAGCACCACCAAGAATTGAGAGAATAAC
