[The description below was written by a language model from this plasmid's Addgene catalogue record.]
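Description:
pcDNA3-Flag-Tipin-E185A is a mammalian expression plasmid built on the Invitrogen pcDNA3 backbone (about 5.4 kb without insert). It is propagated in E. coli as a high-copy plasmid under ampicillin selection. The record gives no feature table, so individual backbone elements are not listed. The T7 forward and BGH reverse sequencing primers match the standard pcDNA3 layout, where the cloning site lies between a T7 promoter and the bovine growth hormone polyadenylation signal. In that layout, expression in mammalian cells is driven by the CMV immediate-early promoter. pcDNA3 normally also carries a neomycin resistance cassette for G418 selection of stable transfectants, although the record does not state a mammalian selection marker.

The insert is a roughly 900 bp human TIPIN (Timeless-interacting protein) coding sequence, cloned by restriction digestion between BamHI at the 5′ end and XhoI at the 3′ end. Whether either site survived cloning is not recorded. The protein carries an N-terminal Flag epitope, which allows detection by immunoblotting and recovery by anti-Flag immunoprecipitation. It also bears a point mutation changing glutamate 185 to alanine.

The associated publication concerns the interaction between Tipin and replication protein A, and its role in ATR-dependent phosphorylation of Chk1 after genotoxic stress. This suggests that the E185A variant was made to test the contribution of this residue to that interaction or to checkpoint signalling, most likely alongside wild-type Flag-Tipin. The record does not describe the functional effect of the substitution.
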