Addgene plasmid #23114: pcDNA3-Flag-Tipin-E185A
Depositing lab: Aziz Sancar. Depositing organization: University of North Carolina at Chapel Hill. Publication: Tipin-replication protein A interaction mediates Chk1 phosphorylation by ATR in response to genotoxic stress. Kemp MG, Akan Z, Yilmaz S, Grillo M, Smith-Roe SL, Kang TH, Cordeiro-Stone M, Kaufmann WK, Abraham RT, Sancar A, Unsal-Kacmaz K. J Biol Chem. 2010 May 28;285(22):16562-71. doi: 10.1074/jbc.M110.110304. Epub 2010 Mar 15. PubMed 20233725.
Backbone
  Vector backbone: pcDNA3
  Backbone manufacturer: Invitrogen
  Backbone size w/o insert (bp): 5400
  Vector type: Mammalian Expression
Growth in bacteria
  Bacterial resistance: Ampicillin, 100 μg/mL
  Growth temperature: 37°C
  Growth strain: DH5alpha
  Copy number: High Copy
Gene/Insert
  Gene/Insert name: Tipin (alt name: Timeless-interacting protein)
  Species: H. sapiens (human)
  Insert size (bp): 903
  Mutation: changed Glutamate 185 to Alanine
  Entrez Gene: TIPIN
  Tag / fusion protein: Flag (N terminal on insert)
  Cloning method: Restriction Enzyme; 5′ cloning site BamHI (unknown if destroyed); 3′ cloning site XhoI (unknown if destroyed)
  Sequencing primers: 5′ T7; 3′ BGH
Terms and licenses: Academic/Nonprofit Terms; Industry Terms: Not Available to Industry
How to cite: pcDNA3-Flag-Tipin-E185A was a gift from Aziz Sancar (Addgene plasmid # 23114 ; http://n2t.net/addgene:23114 ; RRID:Addgene_23114)
